Addgene plasmid #132233: pDONR221_SLC7A8
Purpose: Gateway entry clone with codon-optimized ORF sequence for subcloning into custom expression vectors
Depositing lab: RESOLUTE Consortium & Giulio Superti-Furga. Depositing organization: CeMM Research Center for Molecular Medicine. Publication: The RESOLUTE consortium: unlocking SLC transporters for drug discovery. Superti-Furga G, Lackner D, Wiedmer T, Ingles-Prieto A, Barbosa B, Girardi E, Goldmann U, Gurtl B, Klavins K, Klimek C, Lindinger S, Lineiro-Retes E, Muller AC, Onstein S, Redinger G, Reil D, Sedlyarov V, Wolf G, Crawford M, Everley R, ... Steppan CM. Nat Rev Drug Discov. 2020 Jul;19(7):429-430. doi: 10.1038/d41573-020-00056-6. PubMed 32265506.
Backbone
  Vector backbone: pDONR221
  Backbone manufacturer: Thermo Fisher Scientific
  Backbone size w/o insert (bp): 2550
  Vector type: Mammalian Expression
Growth in bacteria
  Bacterial resistance: Kanamycin, 50 μg/mL
  Growth temperature: 37°C
  Growth strain: Stbl3
  Copy number: High Copy
Gene/Insert
  Gene/Insert name: SLC7A8 (alt name: LPI-PC1, LAT2)
  Species: H. sapiens (human)
  Insert size (bp): 1605
  Entrez Gene: SLC7A8 (a.k.a. LAT2, LPI-PC1)
  Cloning method: Gateway Cloning
  Sequencing primers: 5′ M13-fwd; 3′ M13-rev
Terms and licenses: Academic/Nonprofit Terms; Industry Terms
Depositor comments: For more information on the full Resolute plasmid collection, please see www.addgene.org/depositor-collections/re-solute/. Please provide your feedback on this plasmid to the RESOLUTE consortium by filling out their RESOLUTE repository feedback form: https://forms.office.com/Pages/ResponsePage.aspx?id=0e05yklzmkS7rjFGQL4N7z4feCLQvEJAmVcOCM_u885UN1JJRko0Ukg4TVQwNTZLOUxPQVJWT1NHUCQlQCN0PWcu
How to cite: pDONR221_SLC7A8 was a gift from RESOLUTE Consortium & Giulio Superti-Furga (Addgene plasmid # 132233 ; http://n2t.net/addgene:132233 ; RRID:Addgene_132233)
