[The description below was written by a language model from this plasmid's Addgene catalogue record and pLannotate feature annotations shown in this document.]
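Description:
pDONR221_SLC7A8 is a Gateway entry clone built on the pDONR221 backbone, carrying a codon-optimized open reading frame for human SLC7A8 (also known as LAT2 or LPI-PC1). It is propagated in E. coli as a high-copy plasmid through a ColE1/pUC-type origin of replication and is selected with kanamycin via an aminoglycoside phosphotransferase (KanR) cassette. The sequenced record is 4,155 nt, consistent with the roughly 2.5 kb backbone plus a 1,605 bp insert.

The SLC7A8 coding sequence sits between attL1 and attL2, the recombination sites produced when an ORF is captured in a donor vector. These sites allow directional, in-frame transfer of the ORF into any attR-containing destination vector by an LR Clonase reaction. Upstream of attL1 lie the rrnB T1 and T2 transcription terminators, which insulate the insert from read-through transcription in bacteria, and a T7 promoter lies beyond attL2, oriented back towards the insert. The short lacI and lacZα fragments detected are backbone remnants rather than functional genes. Although the catalogue lists the vector type as mammalian expression, the feature table shows no mammalian promoter or polyadenylation signal, so expression depends on the destination vector chosen. No epitope tags or reporters are annotated.

The encoded protein is a sodium-independent neutral amino acid exchanger that functions in association with SLC3A2/4F2hc. The plasmid belongs to a consortium collection of solute carrier ORFs and serves as a source clone for subcloning the transporter into custom expression vectors for SLC research.
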