Features (pLannotate 1.2.2; 10 found; start..end, strand, type, name):
    121..213     +  CDS            lacI (fragment): lac repressor; lacI; The lac repressor binds to the lac operator to inhibit transcription in E. coli. This inhibition can be relieved by adding lactose or isopropyl-β-D-thiogalactopyranoside (IPTG).
    268..295     -  terminator     rrnB T2 terminator: transcription terminator T2 from the E. coli rrnB gene
    427..470     +  terminator     rrnB T1 terminator: Escherichia coli rrnB; transcription terminator T1 from the E. coli rrnB gene
    517..553     -  CDS            lacZα (fragment): LacZα fragment of β-galactosidase; lacZ fragment
    569..668     +  protein_bind   attL1: mutant version of attL; recombination site for the Gateway® LR reaction LR Clonase™
    674..2278    +  CDS            SLC7A8: LAT2_HUMAN - Also known as LAT2. Experimental evidence at protein level: Swiss-Prot protein existence level 1. Sodium-independent, high-affinity transport of small and large neutral amino acids such as alanine, serine, threonine, cysteine, phenylalanine, tyrosine, leucine, arginine and tryptophan, when associated with SLC3A2/4F2hc. Acts as an amino acid exchanger. Has higher affinity for L-phenylalanine than LAT1 but lower affinity for glutamine and serine. L-alanine is transported at physiological concentrations. Plays a role in basolateral (re)absorption of neutral amino acids. Involved in t
   2280..2379    -  protein_bind   attL2: mutant version of attL; recombination site for the Gateway® LR reaction LR Clonase™
   2397..2415    -  promoter       T7 promoter: promoter for bacteriophage T7 RNA polymerase
   2549..3358    +  CDS            KanR: aminoglycoside phosphotransferase; aph(3')-Ia; confers resistance to kanamycin in bacteria or G418 (Geneticin®) in eukaryotes
   3505..4093    +  rep_origin     ori: high-copy-number ColE1/pMB1/pBR322/pUC origin of replication
>Addgene plasmid #132233 | pDONR221_SLC7A8 | addgene full sequence | sequence record 262889 | Addgene NGS Result
CTTTCCTGCGTTATCCCCTGATTCTGTGGATAACCGTATTACCGCCTTTGAGTGAGCTGATACCGCTCGC
CGCAGCCGAACGACCGAGCGCAGCGAGTCAGTGAGCGAGGAAGCGGAAGAGCGCCCAATACGCAAACCGC
CTCTCCCCGCGCGTTGGCCGATTCATTAATGCAGCTGGCACGACAGGTTTCCCGACTGGAAAGCGGGCAG
TGAGCGCAACGCAATTAATACGCGTACCGCTAGCCAGGAAGAGTTTGTAGAAACGCAAAAAGGCCATCCG
TCAGGATGGCCTTCTGCTTAGTTTGATGCCTGGCAGTTTATGGCGGGCGTCCTGCCCGCCACCCTCCGGG
CCGTTGCTTCACAACGTTCAAATCCGCTCCCGGCGGATTTGTCCTACTCAGGAGAGCGTTCACCGACAAA
CAACAGATAAAACGAAAGGCCCAGTCTTCCGACTGAGCCTTTCGTTTTATTTGATGCCTGGCAGTTCCCT
ACTCTCGCGTTAACGCTAGCATGGATGTTTTCCCAGTCACGACGTTGTAAAACGACGGCCAGTCTTAAGC
TCGGGCCCCAAATAATGATTTTATTTTGACTGATAGTGACCTGTTCGTTGCAACACATTGATGAGCAATG
CTTTTTTATAATGCCAACTTTGTACAAAAAAGCAGGCTCCACCATGGAGGAGGGCGCCCGGCACAGAAAC
AATACCGAGAAGAAGCACCCAGGCGGCGGCGAGTCCGACGCCTCTCCAGAGGCAGGATCTGGAGGAGGAG
GAGTGGCCCTGAAGAAGGAGATCGGCCTGGTGAGCGCCTGCGGCATCATCGTGGGCAACATCATCGGCTC
CGGCATCTTCGTGTCTCCCAAGGGCGTGCTGGAGAATGCAGGAAGCGTGGGACTGGCCCTGATCGTGTGG
ATCGTGACCGGCTTTATCACAGTGGTGGGCGCCCTGTGCTACGCAGAGCTGGGCGTGACCATCCCAAAGA
GCGGCGGCGACTACTCCTATGTGAAGGATATCTTCGGAGGACTGGCAGGCTTTCTGAGGCTGTGGATCGC
CGTGCTGGTCATCTACCCCACCAACCAGGCCGTGATCGCCCTGACATTCTCCAATTATGTGCTGCAGCCT
CTGTTCCCAACCTGCTTTCCCCCTGAGTCTGGCCTGAGACTGCTGGCCGCCATCTGCCTGCTGCTGCTGA
CATGGGTGAACTGTAGCTCCGTGAGGTGGGCAACCAGGGTGCAGGATATCTTCACAGCAGGCAAGCTGCT
GGCCCTGGCACTGATAATTATAATGGGCATTGTCCAGATCTGTAAGGGCGAGTACTTTTGGCTGGAGCCT
AAGAACGCCTTCGAGAATTTTCAGGAGCCAGACATCGGACTGGTGGCCCTGGCCTTCCTGCAGGGCTCTT
TTGCCTACGGCGGCTGGAACTTCCTGAATTATGTGACCGAGGAGCTGGTGGATCCCTATAAGAACCTGCC
TAGGGCCATCTTTATCTCCATCCCTCTGGTGACCTTCGTGTACGTGTTTGCCAACGTGGCCTATGTGACA
GCCATGTCTCCACAGGAGCTGCTGGCCAGCAATGCCGTGGCCGTGACATTCGGCGAGAAGCTGCTGGGCG
TGATGGCCTGGATCATGCCTATCTCTGTGGCCCTGAGCACCTTCGGCGGCGTGAATGGCAGCCTGTTTAC
ATCTAGCCGGCTGTTCTTTGCAGGAGCAAGAGAGGGACACCTGCCATCCGTGCTGGCCATGATCCACGTG
AAGCGGTGCACCCCAATCCCCGCCCTGCTGTTTACCTGTATCTCCACACTGCTGATGCTGGTGACCTCTG
ACATGTACACACTGATCAACTATGTGGGCTTCATCAATTACCTGTTTTATGGCGTGACAGTGGCCGGCCA
GATCGTGCTGAGGTGGAAGAAGCCAGATATCCCTCGCCCAATCAAGATCAACCTGCTGTTCCCCATCATC
TACCTGCTGTTCTGGGCCTTTCTGCTGGTGTTTAGCCTGTGGTCCGAGCCTGTGGTGTGCGGAATCGGAC
TGGCAATCATGCTGACCGGAGTGCCCGTGTACTTCCTGGGCGTGTATTGGCAGCACAAGCCTAAGTGCTT
CAGCGACTTTATCGAGCTGCTGACCCTGGTGTCCCAGAAGATGTGCGTGGTGGTGTACCCAGAGGTGGAG
AGGGGATCCGGCACAGAGGAGGCCAATGAGGATATGGAGGAGCAGCAGCAGCCTATGTATCAGCCCACCC
CTACAAAGGACAAGGATGTGGCCGGCCAGCCACAGCCCGACCCAGCTTTCTTGTACAAAGTTGGCATTAT
AAGAAAGCATTGCTTATCAATTTGTTGCAACGAACAGGTCACTATCAGTCAAAATAAAATCATTATTTGC
CATCCAGCTGATATCCCCTATAGTGAGTCGTATTACATGGTCATAGCTGTTTCCTGGCAGCTCTGGCCCG
TGTCTCAAAATCTCTGATGTTACATTGCACAAGATAAAAATATATCATCATGAACAATAAAACTGTCTGC
TTACATAAACAGTAATACAAGGGGTGTTATGAGCCATATTCAACGGGAAACGTCGAGGCCGCGATTAAAT
TCCAACATGGATGCTGATTTATATGGGTATAAATGGGCTCGCGATAATGTCGGGCAATCAGGTGCGACAA
TCTATCGCTTGTATGGGAAGCCCGATGCGCCAGAGTTATTTCTGAAACATGGCAAAGGTAGCGTTGCCAA
TGATGTTACAGATGAGATGGTCAGACTAAACTGGCTGACGGAATTTATGCCTCTTCCGACCATCAAGCAT
TTTATCCGTACTCCTGATGATGCATGGTTACTCACCACTGCGATCCCCGGAAAAACAGCATTCCAGGTAT
TAGAAGAATATCCTGATTCAGGTGAAAATATTGTTGATGCGCTGGCAGTGTTCCTGCGCCGGTTGCATTC
GATTCCTGTTTGTAATTGTCCTTTTAACAGCGATCGCGTATTTCGTCTCGCTCAGGCGCAATCACGAATG
AATAACGGTTTGGTTGATGCGAGTGATTTTGATGACGAGCGTAATGGCTGGCCTGTTGAACAAGTCTGGA
AAGAAATGCATAAACTTTTGCCATTCTCACCGGATTCAGTCGTCACTCATGGTGATTTCTCACTTGATAA
CCTTATTTTTGACGAGGGGAAATTAATAGGTTGTATTGATGTTGGACGAGTCGGAATCGCAGACCGATAC
CAGGATCTTGCCATCCTATGGAACTGCCTCGGTGAGTTTTCTCCTTCATTACAGAAACGGCTTTTTCAAA
AATATGGTATTGATAATCCTGATATGAATAAATTGCAGTTTCATTTGATGCTCGATGAGTTTTTCTAATC
AGAATTGGTTAATTGGTTGTAACACTGGCAGAGCATTACGCTGACTTGACGGGACGGCGCAAGCTCATGA
CCAAAATCCCTTAACGTGAGTTACGCGTCGTTCCACTGAGCGTCAGACCCCGTAGAAAAGATCAAAGGAT
CTTCTTGAGATCCTTTTTTTCTGCGCGTAATCTGCTGCTTGCAAACAAAAAAACCACCGCTACCAGCGGT
GGTTTGTTTGCCGGATCAAGAGCTACCAACTCTTTTTCCGAAGGTAACTGGCTTCAGCAGAGCGCAGATA
CCAAATACTGTTCTTCTAGTGTAGCCGTAGTTAGGCCACCACTTCAAGAACTCTGTAGCACCGCCTACAT
ACCTCGCTCTGCTAATCCTGTTACCAGTGGCTGCTGCCAGTGGCGATAAGTCGTGTCTTACCGGGTTGGA
CTCAAGACGATAGTTACCGGATAAGGCGCAGCGGTCGGGCTGAACGGGGGGTTCGTGCACACAGCCCAGC
TTGGAGCGAACGACCTACACCGAACTGAGATACCTACAGCGTGAGCTATGAGAAAGCGCCACGCTTCCCG
AAGGGAGAAAGGCGGACAGGTATCCGGTAAGCGGCAGGGTCGGAACAGGAGAGCGCACGAGGGAGCTTCC
AGGGGGAAACGCCTGGTATCTTTATAGTCCTGTCGGGTTTCGCCACCTCTGACTTGAGCGTCGATTTTTG
TGATGCTCGTCAGGGGGGCGGAGCCTATGGAAAAACGCCAGCAACGCGGCCTTTTTACGGTTCCTGGCCT
TTTGCTGGCCTTTTGCTCACATGTT
