>Addgene plasmid #132233 | pDONR221_SLC7A8 | depositor partial sequence | sequence record 253866 | Codon-optimized ORF of SLC7A8
ATGGAGGAGGGCGCCCGGCACAGAAACAATACCGAGAAGAAGCACCCAGGCGGCGGCGAGTCCGACGCCT
CTCCAGAGGCAGGATCTGGAGGAGGAGGAGTGGCCCTGAAGAAGGAGATCGGCCTGGTGAGCGCCTGCGG
CATCATCGTGGGCAACATCATCGGCTCCGGCATCTTCGTGTCTCCCAAGGGCGTGCTGGAGAATGCAGGA
AGCGTGGGACTGGCCCTGATCGTGTGGATCGTGACCGGCTTTATCACAGTGGTGGGCGCCCTGTGCTACG
CAGAGCTGGGCGTGACCATCCCAAAGAGCGGCGGCGACTACTCCTATGTGAAGGATATCTTCGGAGGACT
GGCAGGCTTTCTGAGGCTGTGGATCGCCGTGCTGGTCATCTACCCCACCAACCAGGCCGTGATCGCCCTG
ACATTCTCCAATTATGTGCTGCAGCCTCTGTTCCCAACCTGCTTTCCCCCTGAGTCTGGCCTGAGACTGC
TGGCCGCCATCTGCCTGCTGCTGCTGACATGGGTGAACTGTAGCTCCGTGAGGTGGGCAACCAGGGTGCA
GGATATCTTCACAGCAGGCAAGCTGCTGGCCCTGGCACTGATAATTATAATGGGCATTGTCCAGATCTGT
AAGGGCGAGTACTTTTGGCTGGAGCCTAAGAACGCCTTCGAGAATTTTCAGGAGCCAGACATCGGACTGG
TGGCCCTGGCCTTCCTGCAGGGCTCTTTTGCCTACGGCGGCTGGAACTTCCTGAATTATGTGACCGAGGA
GCTGGTGGATCCCTATAAGAACCTGCCTAGGGCCATCTTTATCTCCATCCCTCTGGTGACCTTCGTGTAC
GTGTTTGCCAACGTGGCCTATGTGACAGCCATGTCTCCACAGGAGCTGCTGGCCAGCAATGCCGTGGCCG
TGACATTCGGCGAGAAGCTGCTGGGCGTGATGGCCTGGATCATGCCTATCTCTGTGGCCCTGAGCACCTT
CGGCGGCGTGAATGGCAGCCTGTTTACATCTAGCCGGCTGTTCTTTGCAGGAGCAAGAGAGGGACACCTG
CCATCCGTGCTGGCCATGATCCACGTGAAGCGGTGCACCCCAATCCCCGCCCTGCTGTTTACCTGTATCT
CCACACTGCTGATGCTGGTGACCTCTGACATGTACACACTGATCAACTATGTGGGCTTCATCAATTACCT
GTTTTATGGCGTGACAGTGGCCGGCCAGATCGTGCTGAGGTGGAAGAAGCCAGATATCCCTCGCCCAATC
AAGATCAACCTGCTGTTCCCCATCATCTACCTGCTGTTCTGGGCCTTTCTGCTGGTGTTTAGCCTGTGGT
CCGAGCCTGTGGTGTGCGGAATCGGACTGGCAATCATGCTGACCGGAGTGCCCGTGTACTTCCTGGGCGT
GTATTGGCAGCACAAGCCTAAGTGCTTCAGCGACTTTATCGAGCTGCTGACCCTGGTGTCCCAGAAGATG
TGCGTGGTGGTGTACCCAGAGGTGGAGAGGGGATCCGGCACAGAGGAGGCCAATGAGGATATGGAGGAGC
AGCAGCAGCCTATGTATCAGCCCACCCCTACAAAGGACAAGGATGTGGCCGGCCAGCCACAGCCC
